>Addgene plasmid #234798 | pVEA3-Tr | addgene full sequence | sequence record 469802 | Addgene NGS Result
AGCGCACGAGGGAGCTTCCAGGGGGAAACGCCTGGTATCTTTATAGTCCTGTCGGGTTTCGCCACCTCTG
ACTTGAGCGTCGATTTTTGTGATGCTCGTCAGGGGGGCGGAGCCTATGGAAAAACGCCAGCAACGCGGCC
TTTTTACGGTTCCTGGCCTTTTGCTGGCCTTTTGCTCACATGTTCTTTCCTGCGTTATCCCCTGATTCTG
TGGATAACCGTATTACCGCCTTTGAGTGAGCTGATACCGCTCGCCGCAGCCGAACGACCGAGCGCAGCGA
GTCAGTGAGCGAGGAAGCGGAAGAGCGCCCAATACGCAAACCGCCTCTCCCCGCGCGTTGGCCGATTCAT
TAATGCAGCTGGCACGACAGGTTTCCCGACTGGAAAGCGGGCAGTGAGCGCAACGCAATTAATGTGAGTT
AGCTCACTCATTAGGCACCCCAGGCTTTACACTTTATGCTTCCGGCTCGTATGTTGTGTGGAATTGTGAG
CGGATAACAATTTCACACAGGAAACAGCTATGACCATGATTACGCCAAGCTCTAGCTAGAGGTCGACGGT
ATACAGACATGATAAGATACATTGATGAGTTTGGACAAACCACAACTAGAATGCAGTGAAAAAAATGCTT
TATTTGTGAAATTTGTGATGCTATTGCTTTATTTGTAACCATTATAAGCTGCAATAAACAAGTTGGGGTG
GGCGAAGAACTCCAGCATGAGATCCCCGCGCTGGAGGATCATCCAGCCGGCGTCCCGGAAAACGATTCCG
AAGCCCAACCTTTCATAGAAGGCGGCGGTGGAATCGAAATCTCGTGATGGCAGGTTGGGCGTCGCTTGGT
CGGTCATTTCGAACCCCAGAGTCCCGCTCAGAAGAACTCGTCAAGAAGGCGATAGAAGGCGATGCGCTGC
GAATCGGGAGCGGCGATACCGTAAAGCACGAGGAAGCGGTCAGCCCATTCGCCGCCAAGCTCTTCAGCAA
TATCACGGGTAGCCAACGCTATGTCCTGATAGCGGTCCGCCACACCCAGCCGGCCACAGTCGATGAATCC
AGAAAAGCGGCCATTTTCCACCATGATATTCGGCAAGCAGGCATCGCCATGGGTCACGACGAGATCCTCG
CCGTCGGGCATGCGCGCCTTGAGCCTGGCGAACAGTTCGGCTGGCGCGAGCCCCTGATGCTCTTCGTCCA
GATCATCCTGATCGACAAGACCGGCTTCCATCCGAGTACGTGCTCGCTCGATGCGATGTTTCGCTTGGTG
GTCGAATGGGCAGGTAGCCGGATCAAGCGTATGCAGCCGCCGCATTGCATCAGCCATGATGGATACTTTC
TCGGCAGGAGCAAGGTGAGATGACAGGAGATCCTGCCCCGGCACTTCGCCCAATAGCAGCCAGTCCCTTC
CCGCTTCAGTGACAACGTCGAGCACAGCTGCGCAAGGAACGCCCGTCGTGGCCAGCCACGATAGCCGCGC
TGCCTCGTCCTGCAGTTCATTCAGGGCACCGGACAGGTCGGTCTTGACAAAAAGAACCGGGCGCCCCTGC
GCTGACAGCCGGAACACGGCGGCATCAGAGCAGCCGATTGTCTGTTGTGCCCAGTCATAGCCGAATAGCC
TCTCCACCCAAGCGGCCGGAGAACCTGCGTGCAATCCATCTTGTTCAATCATGCGAAACGATCCTCATCC
TGTCTCTTGATCAGATCCGAAAATGGATATACAAGCTCCCGGGAGCTTTTTGCAAAAGCCTAGGCCTCCA
AAAAAGCCTCCTCACTACTTCTGGAATAGCTCAGAGGCAGAGGCGGCCTCGGCCTCTGCATAAATAAAAA
AAATTAGTCAGCCATGGGGCGGAGAATGGGCGGAACTGGGCGGAGTTAGGGGCGGGATGGGCGGAGTTAG
GGGCGGGACTATGGTTGCTGACTAATTGAGATGCATGCTTTGCATACTTCTGCCTGCTGGGGAGCCTGGG
GACTTTCCACACCTGGTTGCTGACTAATTGAGATGCATGCTTTGCATACTTCTGCCTGCTGGGGAGCCTG
GGGACTTTCCACACCCTAACTGACACACATTCCACAGAATTAATTCGCGTTAAATTTTTGTTAAATCAGC
TCATTTTTTAACCAATAGGCCGAAATCGGCAAAATCCCTTATAAATCAAAAGAATAGACCGAGATAGGGT
[37 nt withheld, positions 2171-2207]
AAAGAACGTGGACTCCAACGTCAAAGG
[49 nt withheld, positions 2235-2283]
T
[91 nt withheld, positions 2285-2375]
G
[124 nt withheld, positions 2377-2500]
GGGGATACCCCCTAGAGCCCCAGCTGGTTCTTTCCGCCTCAGAAGCCATAGAGCCCACCGCATCCCCAGC
ATGCCTGCTATTGTCTTCCCAATCCTCCCCCTTGCTGTCCTGCCCCACCCCACCCCCCAGAATAGAATGA
CACCTACTCAGACAATGCGATGCAATTTCCTCATTTTATTAGGAAAGGACAGTGGGAGTGGCACCTTCCA
GGGTCAAGGAAGGCACGGGGGAGGGGCAAACAACAGATGGCTGGCAACTAGAAGGCACAGTCGAGGCTGA
TCAGCGAGCTCTAGCATTTAGGTGACACTATAGAATAGGGCCAAGCTTCCAGCCCTAATCGATACAGAAC
TGGTCGTCATAGTCCTCGTCCTTCAGCCCCTTGAGCCGCTACCGGGCAAAGTCTTCGAACACGATGTCGT
CGTCTGTGGCATAGTTGGTTTCAAATTCAATGAGGTTGGTGTCCACGGGGGCATCTGTTTCAGGAACAGC
TGACTGGGGCCTGGGAAGGGCGATGTGATCATGGGGCTTGGGGTGCATGAGAACAAATGGCAGCTCCACT
GAGACATCCCCGCCTCGTGACACCACCAGCTTCACCTTGACCCTGTAGGACACCAGTATCCCCAGCACCT
CCTTGTTGGCACCCTCCTTCACAATGGTGCTCGAGGCCAGGTTGGTGTCCTCGTGCTTGAGCTTCCCATC
TAGAGCGAGGCCGCGCTTCTCCCGGTTGTTGCTGAGCAGCGGGGTTATGGTGTACACCTTACAGAACGTG
GAACTGGGCGACACCTGGTCATCTTGTTCGACCTGAGCCACGGGGCACTTGTACTGGGCGGTGCTGAAGA
GGCAGATGTCGGCGTACTGTCTCACAGAGACTTTGATCTTCTTGACAGTCTTGGTGGAGTTATTGGTGAC
GTGGACATTGACATTGAGGGGCTCCCCGTGGTAGTACAGCTCCTTGTCCAGTGAAGCCTCAAGGTGCAGG
GACCGGTCAGACATGAGGAAGTGGCGTGTGGTTTCAGCTGAAGGCTGGGGCCCTGGTTTCTCTGGGGCAA
ACTGCACCTTTCGGATCACCAGACGTACGGAGTTCCGTTTGTGGCTTTTCTCTTCTAGTGATTTGGCGCA
GAAGGCTCGAATCTCAAAGTCGACCCCGCAAGCCTTCCCCGTATCCTCTGGGCCTGGCTGTAGGGTGACG
GAGCAGGGCAGGTTCTGGGGTATTGTGAAAAAAAAGGGGTGGGCATGCTGGCCCAGCTTCCTCAGCAGCC
GCTCCTGCAGACGCGTAGGTGGTCTAGGTGGGTTAGGTGTTGGAGGGAAGGCCTGGTAGTTGGCGATGAA
CAGGTCTTTGCGGAAGGACAAGCCCAGGACGTCCAGGTCTTCGCGGCCATAGCGAAAGGCGCACGTGAGG
GTCACAAACACTTTGCGGTCCTTCAAGTAGTCCGGATCCACTAGCACCACACCATCTACAGGGTCCACTT
TGTCCAGGTGGTCCACAAAGTCCCGCTTGCCTAGGTACACGGTGAGCTTGCAGTTAGGACTCGATTTCTT
GAAGACCCTGGTCCCGGGTTTCTCCCCCATGGAGTCGAGCGCTCGCCGAGACTTAAGTCCGGACTTGTAC
AGCTCGTCCATGCCGAGAGTGATCCCGGCGGCGGTCACGAACTCCAGCAGGACCATGTGATCGCGCTTCT
CGTTGGGGTCTTTGCTCAGTTTGGACTGGTAGCTCAGGTAGTGGTTGTCGGGCAGCAGCACGGGGCCGTC
GCCGATGGGGGTGTTCTGCTGGTAGTGGTCGGCGAGCTGCACGCCGCCGTCCTCGATGTTGTGGCGGATC
TTGAAGTTGGCCTTGATGCCGTTCTTCTGCTTGTCGGCGGTGATATAGACGTTGTGGCTGTTGTAGTTGT
ACTCCAGCTTGTGCCCCAGGATGTTGCCGTCCTCCTTGAAGTCGATGCCCTTCAGCTCGATGCGGTTCAC
CAGGGTGTCGCCCTCGAACTTCACCTCGGCGCGGGTCTTGTAGTTGCCGTCGTCCTTGAAGAAGATGGTG
CGCTCCTGGACGTAGCCTTCGGGCATGGCGGACTTGAAGAAGTCGTGCTGCTTCATGTGGTCGGGGTAGC
GGGCGAAGCACTGCAGGCCGTAGCCCAGGGTGGTCACGAGGGTGGGCCAGGGCACGGGCAGCTTGCCGGT
GGTGCAGATCAGCTTCAGGGTCAGCTTGCCGTAGGTGGCATCGCCCTCGCCCTCGCCGGACACGCTGAAC
TTGTGGCCGTTTACGTCGCCGTCCAGCTCGACCAGGATGGGCACCACCCCGGTGAACAGCTCCTCGCCCT
TGCTCACCATCGTGGCCGCGATCGCGAATTCCAGCTTGGGTCTCCCTATAGTGAGTCGTATTAATTTCGA
TAAGCCAGTAAGCAGTGGGTTCTCTAGTTAGCCAGAGAGCTCTGCTTATATAGACCTCCCACCGTACACG
CCTACCGCCCATTTGCGTCAATGGGGCGGAGTTGTTACGACATTTTGGAAAGTCCCGTTGATTTTGGTGC
CAAAACAAACTCCCATTGACGTCAATGGGGTGGAGACTTGGAAATCCCCGTGAGTCAAACCGCTATCCAC
GCCCATTGATGTACTGCCAAAACCGCATCACCATGGTAATAGCGATGACTAATACGTAGATGTACTGCCA
AGTAGGAAAGTCCCATAAGGTCATGTACTGGGCATAATGCCAGGCGGGCCATTTACCGTCATTGACGTCA
ATAGGGGGCGTACTTGGCATATGATACACTTGATGTACTGCCAAGTGGGCAGTTTACCGTAAATACTCCA
CCCATTGACGTCAATGGAAAGTCCCTATTGGCGTTACTATGGGAACATACGTCATTATTGACGTCAATGG
GCGGGGGTCGTTGGGCGGTCAGCCAGGCGGGCCATTTACCGTAAGTTATGTAACGCGGAACTCCATATAT
GGGCTATGAACTAATGACCCCGTAATTGATTACTATTAATAACTAGTCAATAATCAATGTCAACGCGTAT
ATCTGGCCCGTACATCGCGAAGCAGCGCAAAACGCCTAACCCTAAGCAGATTCTTCATGCAATTGTCGGT
CAAGCCTTGCCTTGTTGTAGCTTAAATTTTGCTCGCGCACTACTCAGCGACCTCCAACACACAAGCAGGG
AGCAGATACTGGCTTAACTATGCGGCATCAGAGCAGATTGTACTGAGAGTGCACCATAGGGGATCGGGAG
ATCTCCCGATCCGTCGACGTCAGGTGGCACTTTTCGGGGAAATGTGCGCGGAACCCCTATTTGTTTATTT
TTCTAAATACATTCAAATATGTATCCGCTCATGAGACAATAACCCTGATAAATGCTTCAATAATATTGAA
AAAGGAAGAGTATGAGTATTCAACATTTCCGTGTCGCCCTTATTCCCTTTTTTGCGGCATTTTGCCTTCC
TGTTTTTGCTCACCCAGAAACGCTGGTGAAAGTAAAAGATGCTGAAGATCAGTTGGGTGCACGAGTGGGT
TACATCGAACTGGATCTCAACAGCGGTAAGATCCTTGAGAGTTTTCGCCCCGAAGAACGTTTTCCAATGA
TGAGCACTTTTAAAGTTCTGCTATGTGGCGCGGTATTATCCCGTATTGACGCCGGGCAAGAGCAACTCGG
TCGCCGCATACACTATTCTCAGAATGACTTGGTTGAGTACTCACCAGTCACAGAAAAGCATCTTACGGAT
GGCATGACAGTAAGAGAATTATGCAGTGCTGCCATAACCATGAGTGATAACACTGCGGCCAACTTACTTC
TGACAACGATCGGAGGACCGAAGGAGCTAACCGCTTTTTTGCACAACATGGGGGATCATGTAACTCGCCT
TGATCGTTGGGAACCGGAGCTGAATGAAGCCATACCAAACGACGAGCGTGACACCACGATGCCTGTAGCA
ATGGCAACAACGTTGCGCAAACTATTAACTGGCGAACTACTTACTCTAGCTTCCCGGCAACAATTAATAG
ACTGGATGGAGGCGGATAAAGTTGCAGGACCACTTCTGCGCTCGGCCCTTCCGGCTGGCTGGTTTATTGC
TGATAAATCTGGAGCCGGTGAGCGTGGGTCTCGCGGTATCATTGCAGCACTGGGGCCAGATGGTAAGCCC
TCCCGTATCGTAGTTATCTACACGACGGGGAGTCAGGCAACTATGGATGAACGAAATAGACAGATCGCTG
AGATAGGTGCCTCACTGATTAAGCATTGGTAACTGTCAGACCAAGTTTACTCATATATACTTTAGATTGA
TTTAAAACTTCATTTTTAATTTAAAAGGATCTAGGTGAAGATCCTTTTTGATAATCTCATGACCAAAATC
CCTTAACGTGAGTTTTCGTTCCACTGAGCGTCAGACCCCGTAGAAAAGATCAAAGGATCTTCTTGAGATC
CTTTTTTTCTGCGCGTAATCTGCTGCTTGCAAACAAAAAAACCACCGCTACCAGCGGTGGTTTGTTTGCC
GGATCAAGAGCTACCAACTCTTTTTCCGAAGGTAACTGGCTTCAGCAGAGCGCAGATACCAAATACTGTT
CTTCTAGTGTAGCCGTAGTTAGGCCACCACTTCAAGAACTCTGTAGCACCGCCTACATACCTCGCTCTGC
TAATCCTGTTACCAGTGGCTGCTGCCAGTGGCGATAAGTCGTGTCTTACCGGGTTGGACTCAAGACGATA
GTTACCGGATAAGGCGCAGCGGTCGGGCTGAACGGGGGGTTCGTGCACACAGCCCAGCTTGGAGCGAACG
ACCTACACCGAACTGAGATACCTACAGCGTGAGCTATGAGAAAGCGCCACGCTTCCCGAAGGGAGAAAGG
CGGACAGGTATCCGGTAAGCGGCAGGGTCGGAACAGGAG
Features (pLannotate 1.2.2; 22 found; start..end, strand, type, name):
    305..397     +  CDS            lacI (fragment): lac repressor; lacI; The lac repressor binds to the lac operator to inhibit transcription in E. coli. This inhibition can be relieved by adding lactose or isopropyl-β-D-thiogalactopyranoside (IPTG).
    410..431     +  protein_bind   CAP binding site: CAP binding activates transcription in the presence of cAMP. E. coli catabolite activator protein
    446..476     +  promoter       lac promoter: promoter for the E. coli lac operon
    484..500     +  protein_bind   lac operator: The lac repressor binds to the lac operator to inhibit transcription in E. coli. This inhibition can be relieved by adding lactose or isopropyl-β-D-thiogalactopyranoside (IPTG). lac repressor encoded by lacI
    573..694     -  polyA_signal   SV40 poly(A) signal: SV40 polyadenylation signal
    689..847     -  CDS            ble (fragment): BLE_KLEPN - Experimental evidence at protein level: Swiss-Prot protein existence level 1. Binding protein with a strong affinity to the bleomycin family of antibiotics. Binds to CL990; an antimitotic-antibiotic compound. From Klebsiella pneumoniae.
    871..1662    -  CDS            neo: KKA2_KLEPN - Also known as kan, nptII. Experimental evidence at protein level: Swiss-Prot protein existence level 1. Resistance to kanamycin, neomycin, paromomycin, ribostamycin, butirosin and gentamicin B. From Klebsiella pneumoniae.
   1729..2058    -  promoter       SV40 promoter: SV40 enhancer and early promoter
   2072..2500    -  rep_origin     f1 ori (sequence partly withheld): f1 bacteriophage origin of replication; arrow indicates direction of (+) strand synthesis
   2521..2542    -  promoter       SV40 promoter (fragment): SV40 enhancer and early promoter
   2546..2770    -  polyA_signal   bGH poly(A) signal: bovine growth hormone polyadenylation signal
   2796..2814    +  promoter       SP6 promoter: promoter for bacteriophage SP6 RNA polymerase
   2844..4070    -  CDS            ARRB2: ARRB2_HUMAN - Also known as ARB2, ARR2. Experimental evidence at protein level: Swiss-Prot protein existence level 1. Functions in regulating agonist-mediated G-protein coupled receptor (GPCR) signaling by mediating both receptor desensitization and resensitization processes. During homologous desensitization, beta- arrestins bind to the GPRK-phosphorylated receptor and sterically preclude its coupling to the cognate G-protein; the binding appears to require additional receptor determinants exposed only in the active receptor conformation. The beta-arrestins target many receptors for internali
   4104..4820    -  CDS            mVenus: mVenus is a basic (constitutively fluorescent) yellow fluorescent protein published in 2006, derived from Aequorea victoria. It is reported to be a rapidly-maturing monomer with moderate acid sensitivity.
   4855..4873    -  promoter       T7 promoter: promoter for bacteriophage T7 RNA polymerase
   4889..4922    -  LTR            5' LTR (truncated) (fragment): truncated 5' long terminal repeat (LTR) from HIV-1
   4918..5121    -  promoter       CMV promoter: human cytomegalovirus (CMV) immediate early promoter
   5122..5501    -  enhancer       CMV enhancer: human cytomegalovirus immediate early enhancer
   5656..5708    +  misc_feature   bom (fragment): basis of mobility region from pBR322
   5767..5871    +  promoter       AmpR promoter: bla
   5872..6732    +  CDS            AmpR: β-lactamase; bla; confers resistance to ampicillin, carbenicillin, and related antibiotics
   6903..122     +  rep_origin     ori (across the origin): high-copy-number ColE1/pMB1/pBR322/pUC origin of replication
