[The description below was written by a language model from this plasmid's Addgene catalogue record and pLannotate feature annotations shown in this document.]
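Description:
pVEA3-Tr is a mammalian expression plasmid built on the pcDNA3 backbone that encodes a C-terminally truncated bovine arrestin-3 (residues 1-393) fused at its N-terminus to the yellow fluorescent protein Venus. It is propagated in E. coli from a high-copy ColE1/pUC-type origin under ampicillin selection (β-lactamase with its own promoter). It also carries an f1 origin for single-stranded DNA production. For selection in mammalian cells, the backbone provides a neomycin phosphotransferase cassette driven by the SV40 enhancer/early promoter and terminated by an SV40 polyadenylation signal, which confers G418 resistance.

The expression cassette consists of the human CMV immediate-early enhancer and promoter, followed by the mVenus coding sequence, the arrestin coding sequence and the bovine growth hormone polyadenylation signal. T7 and SP6 phage promoters flank the insert, as is standard for pcDNA3, and can be used for sequencing or in vitro transcription. The automated annotation labels the arrestin reading frame by similarity to human ARRB2 (β-arrestin-2). This fits the insert, because arrestin-3 is another name for β-arrestin-2. The catalogue's Entrez gene field lists ARR3 instead, which appears to reflect the confusing nomenclature in this family rather than a different insert. Short annotated fragments, such as the lacI, ble, bom and HIV-1 LTR-like matches, are backbone remnants or similarity hits and not functional elements.

The Venus tag allows the protein's expression and localisation to be followed by fluorescence, and it could serve as an acceptor in resonance energy transfer assays, although the record does not specify the assay format. The associated publication examines the structural requirements for GPCR binding and JNK3 activation by arrestin-3, so the construct is evidently meant for comparing this truncated form with other arrestin-3 variants in transfected cells.
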