Addgene plasmid #234798: pVEA3-Tr
Purpose: Mammalian expression of truncated bovine arrestin-3 (1-393)
Depositing lab: Vsevolod Gurevich. Depositing organization: Vanderbilt University. Publication: GPCR Binding and JNK3 Activation by Arrestin-3 Have Different Structural Requirements. Zheng C, Weinstein LD, Nguyen KK, Grewal A, Gurevich EV, Gurevich VV. Cells. 2023 Jun 6;12(12):1563. doi: 10.3390/cells12121563. PubMed 37371033.
Backbone
  Vector backbone: pcDNA3
  Vector type: Mammalian Expression
Growth in bacteria
  Bacterial resistance: Ampicillin, 100 μg/mL
  Growth temperature: 37°C
  Growth strain: DH5alpha
  Copy number: High Copy
Gene/Insert
  Gene/Insert name: Arrestin-3
  Species: B. taurus (bovine)
  Mutation: truncated (1-393)
  Entrez Gene: ARR3
  Tag / fusion protein: Venus (N terminal on insert)
  Cloning method: Restriction Enzyme; 5′ cloning site Unknown (unknown if destroyed)
Terms and licenses: Academic/Nonprofit Terms; Industry Terms: Not Available to Industry
How to cite: pVEA3-Tr was a gift from Vsevolod Gurevich (Addgene plasmid # 234798 ; http://n2t.net/addgene:234798 ; RRID:Addgene_234798)
